>Addgene plasmid #134787 | pED1a6 | depositor full sequence | sequence record 259097 | pED1a6 sequence 5455 bps
GCAGGAACACTGCCAGCGCATCAACAATATTTTCACCTGAATCAGGATATTCTTCTAATACCTGGAATGC
TGTTTTCCCGGGGATCGCAGTGGTGAGTAACCATGCATCATCAGGAGTACGGATAAAATGCTTGATGGTC
GGAAGAGGCATAAATTCCGTCAGCCAGTTTAGTCTGACCATCTCATCTGTAACATCATTGGCAACGCTAC
CTTTGCCATGTTTCAGAAACAACTCTGGCGCATCGGGCTTCCCATACAATCGATAGATTGTCGCACCTGA
TTGCCCGACATTATCGCGAGCCCATTTATACCCATATAAATCAGCATCCATGTTGGAATTTAATCGCGGC
CTCGAGCAAGACGTTTCCCGTTGAATATGGCTCATAACACCCCTTGTATTACTGTTTATGTAAGCAGACA
GTTTTATTGTTCATGATGATATATTTTTATCTTGTGCAATGTAACATCAGAGATTTTGAAGGCCAAATAG
GCCGTTCAGATCCTTCCGTATTTAGCCAGTATGTTCTCTAGTGTGGTTCGTTGTTTTTGCGTGAGCCATG
AGAACGAACCATTGAGATCATGCTTACTTTGCATGTCACTCAAAAATTTTGCCTCAAAACTGGTGAGCTG
AATTTTTGCAGTTAAAGCATCGTGTAGTGTTTTTCTTAGTCCGTTACGTAGGTAGGAATCTGATGTAATG
GTTGTTGGTATTTTGTCACCATTCATTTTTATCTGGTTGTTCTCAAGTTCGGTTACGAGATCCATTTGTC
TATCTAGTTCAACTTGGAAAATCAACGTATCAGTCGGGCGGCCTCGCTTATCAACCACCAATTTCATATT
GCTGTAAGTGTTTAAATCTTTACTTATTGGTTTCAAAACCCATTGGTTAAGCCTTTTAAACTCATGGTAG
TTATTTTCAAGCATTAACATGAACTTAAATTCATCAAGGCTAATCTCTATATTTGCCTTGTGAGTTTTCT
TTTGTGTTAGTTCTTTTAATAACCACTCATAAATCCTCATAGAGTATTTGTTTTCAAAAGACTTAACATG
TTCCAGATTATATTTTATGAATTTTTTTAACTGGAAAAGATAAGGCAATATCTCTTCACTAAAAACTAAT
TCTAATTTTTCGCTTGAGAACTTGGCATAGTTTGTCCACTGGAAAATCCGAAAGCCTTTAACCAAAGGAT
TCCTGATTTCCACAGTTCTCGTCATCAGCTCTCTGGTTGCTTTAGCTAATACACCATAAGCATTTTCCCT
ACTGATGTTCATCATCTGAGCGTATTGGTTATAAGTGAACGATACCGTCCGTTCTTTCCTTGTAGGGTTT
TCAATCGTGGGGTTGAGTAGTGCCACACAGCATAAAATTAGCTTGGTTTCATGCTCCGTTAAGTCATAGC
GACTAATCGCTAGTTCATTTGCTTTGAAAACAACTAATTCAGACATACATCTCAATTGGTCTAGGTGATT
TTAATCACTATACCAATTGAGATGGGCTAGTCAATGATAATTACTAGTCCTTTTCCTTTGAGTTGTGGGT
ATCTGTAAATTCTGCTAGACCTTTGCTGGAAAACTTGTAAATTCTGCTAGACCCTCTGTAAATTCCGCTA
GACCTTTGTGTGTTTTTTTTGTTTATATTCAAGTGGTTATAATTTATAGAATAAAGAAAGAATAAAAAAA
GATAAAAAGAATAGATCCCAGCCCTGTGTATAACTCACTACTTTAGTCAGTTCCGCAGTATTACAAAAGG
ATGTCGCAAACGCTGTTTGCTCCTCTACAAAACAGACCTTAAAACCCTAAAGGCTTAAGTAGCACCCTCG
CAAGCTCGGGCAAATCGCTGAATATTCCTTTTGTCTCCGACCATCAGGCACCTGAGTCGCTGTCTTTTTC
GTGACATTCAGTTCGCTGCGCTCACGGCTCTGGCAGTGAATGGGGGTAAATGGCACTACAGGCGCCTTTT
ATGGATTCATGCAAGGAAACTACCCATAATACAAGAAAAGCCCGTCACGGGCTTCTCAGGGCGTTTTATG
GCGGGTCTGCTATGTGGTGCTATCTGACTTTTTGCTGTTCAGCAGTTCCTGCCCTCTGATTTTCCAGTCT
GACCACTTCGGATTATCCCGTGACAGGTCATTCAGACTGGCTAATGCACCCAGTAAGGCAGCGGTATCAT
CAACAGGCTTACCCGTCTTACTGTCAAGAGGACATCCGGTGGCTGTTTTGGCGGATGAGAGAAGATTTTC
AGCCTGATACAGATTAAATCAGAACGCAGAAGCGGTCTGATAAAACAGAATTTGCCTGGCGGCAGTAGCG
CGGTGGTCCCACCTGACCCCATGCCGAACTCAGAAGTGAAACGCCGTAGCGCCGATGGTAGTGTGGGGTC
TCCCCATGCGAGAGTAGGGAACTGCCAGGCATCAAATAAAACGAAAGGCTCAGTCGAAAGACTGGGCCTT
TCGTTTTATCTGTTGTTTGTCGGTGAACGCTCTCCTGAGTAGGACAAATCCGCCGGGAGCGGATTTGAAC
GTTGCGAAGCAACGGCCCGGAGGGTGGCGGGCAGGACGCCCGCCATAAACTGCCAGGCATCAAATTAAGC
AGAAGGCCATCCTGACGGATGGCCTTTTTGCGTTTCTACAAACTCGCTGAGGATTCTAGAGCACAGCTAA
CACCACGTCGTCCCTATCTGCTGCCCTAGGTCTATGAGTGGTTGCTGGATAACTTTACGGGCATGCATAA
GGCTCGTATAATATATTCAGGGAGACCACAACGGTTTCCCTCTACAAATAATTTTGTTTAACTTTATATC
TGTTATTTTTTAAGGAGGAAAAAAAAATGAAATTTGGAAACTTTTTGCTTACATACCAACCTCCCCAATT
TTCCCAAACAGAGGTAATGAAACGTTTGGTTAAATTAGGTCGCATCTCTGAGGAGTGTGGTTTTGATACC
GTATGGTTACTGGAGCATCATTTCACGGAGTTTGGTTTGCTTGGTAACCCTTATGTCGCTGCTGCATATT
TACTTGGCGCGACTAAAAAATTGAATGTAGGAACTGCCGCTATTGTTCTTCCCACAGCCCATCCAGTACG
CCAACTTGAAGATGTGAATTTATTGGATCAAATGTCAAAAGGACGATTTCGGTTTGGTATTTGCCGAGGG
CTTTACAACAAGGACTTTCGCGTATTCGGAACAGATATGAATAACAGTCGCGCCTTAGCGGAATGCTGGT
ACGGGCTGATAAAGAATGGCATGACAGAGGGATATATGGAAGCTGATAATGAACATATCAAGTTCCATAA
GGTAAAAGTAAACCCCGCGGCGTATAGCAGAGGTGGCGCACCGGTTTATGTGGTGGCTGAATCAGCTTCG
ACGACTGAGTGGGCTGCTCAATTTGGCCTACCGATGATATTAAGTTGGATTATAAATACTAACGAAAAGA
AAGCACAACTTGAGCTTTATAATGAAGTGGCTCAAGAATATGGGCACGATATTCATAATATCGACCATTG
CTTATCATATATAACATCTGTAGATCATGACTCAATTAAAGCGAAAGAGATTTGCCGGAAATTTCTGGGG
CATTGGTATGATTCTTATGTGAATGCTACGACTATTTTTGATGATTCAGACCAAACAAGAGGTTATGATT
TCAATAAAGGGCAGTGGCGTGACTTTGTATTAAAAGGACATAAAGATACTAATCGCCGTATTGATTACAG
TTACGAAATCAATCCCGTGGGAACGCCGCAGGAATGTATTGACATAATTCAAAAAGACATTGATGCTACA
GGAATATCAAATATTTGTTGTGGATTTGAAGCTAATGGAACAGTAGACGAAATTATTGCTTCCATGAAGC
TCTTCCAGTCTGATGTCATGCCATTTCTTAAAGAAAAACAACGTTAGACTATTATATTATGGCGGTGGCG
GTAGCGGCGGTGGCGGTAGCGGCGGTGGCGGTAGCGGCGGTGGCGGTAGCAAATTTGGATTGTTCTTCCT
TAACTTCATCAATTCAACAACTGTTCAAGAACAGAGTATAGTTCGCATGCAGGAAATAACGGAGTATGTT
GATAAGTTGAATTTTGAACAGATTTTAGTGTATGAAAATCATTTTTCAGATAATGGTGTTGTCGGCGCTC
CTCTGACTGTTTCTGGTTTTCTGCTCGGTTTAACAGAGAAAATTAAAATTGGTTCATTAAATCACATCAT
TACAACTCATCATCCTGTCCGCATAGCGGAGGAAGCTTGCTTATTGGATCAGTTAAGTGAAGGGAGATTT
ATTTTAGGGTTTAGTGATTGCGAAAAAAAAGATGAAATGCATTTTTTTAATCGCCCGGTTGAATATCAAC
AGCAACTATTTGAAGAGTGTTATGAAATCATTAACGATGCTTTAACAACAGGCTATTGTAATCCAGATAA
CGATTTTTATAGCTTCCCTAAAATATCTGTAAATCCCCATGCTTATACGCCAGGCGGACCTCGGAAATAT
GTAACAGCAACCAGTCATCATATTGTTGAGTGGGCGGCCAAAAAAGGTATTCCTCTCATCTTTAAGTGGG
ATGATTCTAATGATGTTAGATATGAATATGCTGAAAGATATAAAGCCGTTGCGGATAAATATGACGTTGA
CCTATCAGAGATAGACCATCAGTTAATGATATTAGTTAACTATAACGAAGATAGTAATAAAGCTAAACAA
GAGACGCGTGCATTTATTAGTGATTATGTTCTTGAAATGCACCCTAATGAAAATTTCGAAAATAAACTTG
AAGAAATAATTGCAGAAAACGCTGTCGGAAATTATACGGAGTGTATAACTGCGGCTAAGTTGGCAATTGA
AAAGTGTGGTGCGAAAAGTGTATTGCTGTCCTTTGAACCAATGAATGATTTGATGAGCCAAAAAAATGTA
ATCAATATTGTTGATGATAATATTAAGAAGTACCACACGGAATATACCTAAACTTAATTAACGGCACTCC
TCAGCCAAGTCAAAAGCCTCCGACCGGAGGCTTTTGACTACATGCCCATGGCGTTTAGAAAAACTCATCG
AGCATCAAATGAAACTGCAATTTATTCATATCAGGATTATCAATACCATATTTTTGAAAAAGCCGTTTCT
GTAATGAAGGAGAAAACTCACCGAGGCAGTTCCATAGGATGGCAAGATCCTGGTATCGGTCTGCGATTCC
GACTCGTCCAACATCAATACAACCTATTAATTTCCCCTCGTCAAAAATAAGGTTATCAAGTGAGAAATCA
CCATGAGTGACGACTGAATCCGGTGAGAATGGCAAAAGCTTATGCATTTCTTTCCAGACTTGTTCAACAG
GCCAGCCATTACGCTCGTCATCAAAATCACTCGCATCAACCAAACCGTTATTCATTCGTGATTGCGCCTG
AGCGAGACGAAATACGCGATCGCTGTTAAAAGGACAATTACAAACAGGAATCGAATGCAACCGGC
Features (pLannotate 1.2.2; 9 found; start..end, strand, type, name):
    496..1446    -  CDS            Rep101: RepA protein needed for replication with the pSC101 origin; rep101
   1494..1716    -  rep_origin     pSC101 ori: low-copy replication origin that requires the Rep101 protein
   2294..2409    +  ncRNA          5S rRNA: Accession: RF00001 - 5S ribosomal RNA
   2413..2499    +  terminator     rrnB T1 terminator: Escherichia coli rrnB; transcription terminator T1 from the E. coli rrnB gene
   2591..2618    +  terminator     rrnB T2 terminator: transcription terminator T2 from the E. coli rrnB gene
   2827..3909    +  CDS            LuxA: LuxA luciferase subunit; luxA; from the Photorhabdus luminescens bioluminescence operon
   3971..4951    +  CDS            LuxB: LuxB luciferase subunit; luxB; from the Photorhabdus luminescens bioluminescence operon
   4978..5009    +  terminator     tonB terminator: bidirectional E. coli tonB-P14 transcription terminator
   5025..385     -  CDS            KanR (across the origin): aminoglycoside phosphotransferase; aph(3')-Ia; confers resistance to kanamycin in bacteria or G418 (Geneticin®) in eukaryotes
