>Addgene plasmid #134787 | pED1a6 | addgene full sequence | sequence record 263777 | Addgene NGS Result
GTAGCGCGGTGGTCCCACCTGACCCCATGCCGAACTCAGAAGTGAAACGCCGTAGCGCCGATGGTAGTGT
GGGGTCTCCCCATGCGAGAGTAGGGAACTGCCAGGCATCAAATAAAACGAAAGGCTCAGTCGAAAGACTG
GGCCTTTCGTTTTATCTGTTGTTTGTCGGTGAACGCTCTCCTGAGTAGGACAAATCCGCCGGGAGCGGAT
TTGAACGTTGCGAAGCAACGGCCCGGAGGGTGGCGGGCAGGACGCCCGCCATAAACTGCCAGGCATCAAA
TTAAGCAGAAGGCCATCCTGACGGATGGCCTTTTTGCGTTTCTACAAACTCGCTGAGGATTCTAGAGCAC
AGCTAACACCACGTCGTCCCTATCTGCTGCCCTAGGTCTATGAGTGGTTGCTGGATAACTTTACGGGCAT
GCATAAGGCTCGTATAATATATTCAGGGAGACCACAACGGTTTCCCTCTACAAATAATTTTGTTTAACTT
TATATCTGTTATTTTTTAAGGAGGAAAAAAAAATGAAATTTGGAAACTTTTTGCTTACATACCAACCTCC
CCAATTTTCCCAAACAGAGGTAATGAAACGTTTGGTTAAATTAGGTCGCATCTCTGAGGAGTGTGGTTTT
GATACCGTATGGTTACTGGAGCATCATTTCACGGAGTTTGGTTTGCTTGGTAACCCTTATGTCGCTGCTG
CATATTTACTTGGCGCGACTAAAAAATTGAATGTAGGAACTGCCGCTATTGTTCTTCCCACAGCCCATCC
AGTACGCCAACTTGAAGATGTGAATTTATTGGATCAAATGTCAAAAGGACGATTTCGGTTTGGTATTTGC
CGAGGGCTTTACAACAAGGACTTTCGCGTATTCGGAACAGATATGAATAACAGTCGCGCCTTAGCGGAAT
GCTGGTACGGGCTGATAAAGAATGGCATGACAGAGGGATATATGGAAGCTGATAATGAACATATCAAGTT
CCATAAGGTAAAAGTAAACCCCGCGGCGTATAGCAGAGGTGGCGCACCGGTTTATGTGGTGGCTGAATCA
GCTTCGACGACTGAGTGGGCTGCTCAATTTGGCCTACCGATGATATTAAGTTGGATTATAAATACTAACG
AAAAGAAAGCACAACTTGAGCTTTATAATGAAGTGGCTCAAGAATATGGGCACGATATTCATAATATCGA
CCATTGCTTATCATATATAACATCTGTAGATCATGACTCAATTAAAGCGAAAGAGATTTGCCGGAAATTT
CTGGGGCATTGGTATGATTCTTATGTGAATGCTACGACTATTTTTGATGATTCAGACCAAACAAGAGGTT
ATGATTTCAATAAAGGGCAGTGGCGTGACTTTGTATTAAAAGGACATAAAGATACTAATCGCCGTATTGA
TTACAGTTACGAAATCAATCCCGTGGGAACGCCGCAGGAATGTATTGACATAATTCAAAAAGACATTGAT
GCTACAGGAATATCAAATATTTGTTGTGGATTTGAAGCTAATGGAACAGTAGACGAAATTATTGCTTCCA
TGAAGCTCTTCCAGTCTGATGTCATGCCATTTCTTAAAGAAAAACAACGTTAGACTATTATATTATGGCG
GTGGCGGTAGCGGCGGTGGCGGTAGCGGCGGTGGCGGTAGCGGCGGTGGCGGTAGCAAATTTGGATTGTT
CTTCCTTAACTTCATCAATTCAACAACTGTTCAAGAACAGAGTATAGTTCGCATGCAGGAAATAACGGAG
TATGTTGATAAGTTGAATTTTGAACAGATTTTAGTGTATGAAAATCATTTTTCAGATAATGGTGTTGTCG
GCGCTCCTCTGACTGTTTCTGGTTTTCTGCTCGGTTTAACAGAGAAAATTAAAATTGGTTCATTAAATCA
CATCATTACAACTCATCATCCTGTCCGCATAGCGGAGGAAGCTTGCTTATTGGATCAGTTAAGTGAAGGG
AGATTTATTTTAGGGTTTAGTGATTGCGAAAAAAAAGATGAAATGCATTTTTTTAATCGCCCGGTTGAAT
ATCAACAGCAACTATTTGAAGAGTGTTATGAAATCATTAACGATGCTTTAACAACAGGCTATTGTAATCC
AGATAACGATTTTTATAGCTTCCCTAAAATATCTGTAAATCCCCATGCTTATACGCCAGGCGGACCTCGG
AAATATGTAACAGCAACCAGTCATCATATTGTTGAGTGGGCGGCCAAAAAAGGTATTCCTCTCATCTTTA
AGTGGGATGATTCTAATGATGTTAGATATGAATATGCTGAAAGATATAAAGCCGTTGCGGATAAATATGA
CGTTGACCTATCAGAGATAGACCATCAGTTAATGATATTAGTTAACTATAACGAAGATAGTAATAAAGCT
AAACAAGAGACGCGTGCATTTATTAGTGATTATGTTCTTGAAATGCACCCTAATGAAAATTTCGAAAATA
AACTTGAAGAAATAATTGCAGAAAACGCTGTCGGAAATTATACGGAGTGTATAACTGCGGCTAAGTTGGC
AATTGAAAAGTGTGGTGCGAAAAGTGTATTGCTGTCCTTTGAACCAATGAATGATTTGATGAGCCAAAAA
AATGTAATCAATATTGTTGATGATAATATTAAGAAGTACCACACGGAATATACCTAAACTTAATTAACGG
CACTCCTCAGCCAAGTCAAAAGCCTCCGACCGGAGGCTTTTGACTACATGCCCATGGCGTTTAGAAAAAC
TCATCGAGCATCAAATGAAACTGCAATTTATTCATATCAGGATTATCAATACCATATTTTTGAAAAAGCC
GTTTCTGTAATGAAGGAGAAAACTCACCGAGGCAGTTCCATAGAATGGCAAGATCCTGGTATCGGTCTGC
GATTCCGACTCGTCCAACATCAATACAACCTATTAATTTCCCCTCGTCAAAAATAAGGTTATCAAGTGAG
AAATCACCATGAGTGACGACTGAATCCGGTGAGAATGGCAAAAGCTTATGCATTTCTTTCCAGACTTGTT
CAACAGGCCAGCCATTACGCTCGTCATCAAAATCACTCGCATCAACCAAACCGTTATTCATTCGTGATTG
CGCCTGAGCGAGACGAAATACGCGATCGCTGTTAAAAGGACAATTACAAACAGGAATCGAATGCAACCGG
CGCAGGAACACTGCCAGCGCATCAACAATATTTTCACCTGAATCAGGATATTCTTCTAATACCTGGAATG
CTGTTTTCCCGGGGATCGCAGTGGTGAGTAACCATGCATCATCAGGAGTACGGATAAAATGCTTGATGGT
CGGAAGAGGCATAAATTCCGTCAGCCAGTTTAGTCTGACCATCTCATCTGTAACATCATTGGCAACGCTA
CCTTTGCCATGTTTCAGAAACAACTCTGGCGCATCGGGCTTCCCATACAATCGATAGATTGTCGCACCTG
ATTGCCCGACATTATCGCGAGCCCATTTATACCCATATAAATCAGCATCCATGTTGGAATTTAATCGCGG
CCTCGAGCAAGACGTTTCCCGTTGAATATGGCTCATAACACCCCTTGTATTACTGTTTATGTAAGCAGAC
AGTTTTATTGTTCATGATGATATATTTTTATCTTGTGCAATGTAACATCAGAGATTTTGAAGGCCAAATA
GGCCGTTCAGATCCTTCCGTATTTAGCCAGTATGTTCTCTAGTGTGGTTCGTTGTTTTTGCGTGAGCCAT
GAGAACGAACCATTGAGATCATGCTTACTTTGCATGTCACTCAAAAATTTTGCCTCAAAACTGGTGAGCT
GAATTTTTGCAGTTAAAGCATCGTGTAGTGTTTTTCTTAGTCCGTTACGTAGGTAGGAATCTGATGTAAT
GGTTGTTGGTATTTTGTCACCATTCATTTTTATCTGGTTGTTCTCAAGTTCGGTTACGAGATCCATTTGT
CTATCTAGTTCAACTTGGAAAATCAACGTATCAGTCGGGCGGCCTCGCTTATCAACCACCAATTTCATAT
TGCTGTAAGTGTTTAAATCTTTACTTATTGGTTTCAAAACCCATTGGTTAAGCCTTTTAAACTCATGGTA
GTTATTTTCAAGCATTAACATGAACTTAAATTCATCAAGGCTAATCTCTATATTTGCCTTGTGAGTTTTC
TTTTGTGTTAGTTCTTTTAATAACCACTCATAAATCCTCATAGAGTATTTGTTTTCAAAAGACTTAACAT
GTTCCAGATTATATTTTATGAATTTTTTTAACTGGAAAAGATAAGGCAATATCTCTTCACTAAAAACTAA
TTCTAATTTTTCGCTTGAGAACTTGGCATAGTTTGTCCACTGGAAAATCCGAAAGCCTTTAACCAAAGGA
TTCCTGATTTCCACAGTTCTCGTCATCAGCTCTCTGGTTGCTTTAGCTAATACACCATAAGCATTTTCCC
TACTGATGTTCATCATCTGAGCGTATTGGTTATAAGTGAACGATACCGTCCGTTCTTTCCTTGTAGGGTT
TTCAATCGTGGGGTTGAGTAGTGCCACACAGCATAAAATTAGCTTGGTTTCATGCTCCGTTAAGTCATAG
CGACTAATCGCTAGTTCATTTGCTTTGAAAACAACTAATTCAGACATACATCTCAATTGGTCTAGGTGAT
TTTAATCACTATACCAATTGAGATGGGCTAGTCAATGATAATTACTAGTCCTTTTCCTTTGAGTTGTGGG
TATCTGTAAATTCTGCTAGACCTTTGCTGGAAAACTTGTAAATTCTGCTAGACCCTCTGTAAATTCCGCT
AGACCTTTGTGTGTTTTTTTTGTTTATATTCAAGTGGTTATAATTTATAGAATAAAGAAAGAATAAAAAA
AGATAAAAAGAATAGATCCCAGCCCTGTGTATAACTCACTACTTTAGTCAGTTCCGCAGTATTACAAAAG
GATGTCGCAAACGCTGTTTGCTCCTCTACAAAACAGACCTTAAAACCCTAAAGGCTTAAGTAGCACCCTC
GCAAGCTCGGGCAAATCGCTGAATATTCCTTTTGTCTCCGACCATCAGGCACCTGAGTCGCTGTCTTTTT
CGTGACATTCAGTTCGCTGCGCTCACGGCTCTGGCAGTGAATGGGGGTAAATGGCACTACAGGCGCCTTT
TATGGATTCATGCAAGGAAACTACCCATAATACAAGAAAAGCCCGTCACGGGCTTCTCAGGGCGTTTTAT
GGCGGGTCTGCTATGTGGTGCTATCTGACTTTTTGCTGTTCAGCAGTTCCTGCCCTCTGATTTTCCAGTC
TGACCACTTCGGATTATCCCGTGACAGGTCATTCAGACTGGCTAATGCACCCAGTAAGGCAGCGGTATCA
TCAACAGGCTTACCCGTCTTACTGTCAAGAGGACATCCGGTGGCTGTTTTGGCGGATGAGAGAAGATTTT
CAGCCTGATACAGATTAAATCAGAACGCAGAAGCGGTCTGATAAAACAGAATTTGCCTGGCGGCA
Features (pLannotate 1.2.2; 9 found; start..end, strand, type, name):
    109..195     +  terminator     rrnB T1 terminator: Escherichia coli rrnB; transcription terminator T1 from the E. coli rrnB gene
    287..314     +  terminator     rrnB T2 terminator: transcription terminator T2 from the E. coli rrnB gene
    523..1605    +  CDS            LuxA: LuxA luciferase subunit; luxA; from the Photorhabdus luminescens bioluminescence operon
   1667..2647    +  CDS            LuxB: LuxB luciferase subunit; luxB; from the Photorhabdus luminescens bioluminescence operon
   2674..2705    +  terminator     tonB terminator: bidirectional E. coli tonB-P14 transcription terminator
   2721..3536    -  CDS            KanR: aminoglycoside phosphotransferase; aph(3')-Ia; confers resistance to kanamycin in bacteria or G418 (Geneticin®) in eukaryotes
   3647..4597    -  CDS            Rep101: RepA protein needed for replication with the pSC101 origin; rep101
   4645..4867    -  rep_origin     pSC101 ori: low-copy replication origin that requires the Rep101 protein
   5445..105     +  ncRNA          5S rRNA (across the origin): Accession: RF00001 - 5S ribosomal RNA
