[The description below was written by a language model from this plasmid's Addgene catalogue record and pLannotate feature annotations shown in this document.]
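Description:
pED1a6 is a 5,455 bp bacterial reporter plasmid built to measure decoding of the quadruplet codon TAGA in E. coli. It is carried on a kanamycin-resistant pSC101 backbone: the aph(3')-Ia aminoglycoside phosphotransferase gene provides selection, and replication depends on the pSC101 origin together with its Rep101 (RepA) initiator protein. Although pSC101 is normally a low-copy replicon, the record states that this RepA carries an E93R mutation that raises the copy number to roughly 270 per cell, so the plasmid is catalogued as high copy.

The payload is a roughly 2.1 kb luxAB cassette encoding the LuxA and LuxB subunits of the Photorhabdus luminescens bacterial luciferase, modified at position 357 to contain the four-base codon TAGA. The intended logic is that normal triplet reading at this site would hit the in-frame TAG stop or shift the frame, so functional luciferase, and therefore luminescence, should be produced only when a tRNA reads all four bases as a single codon. The cassette is insulated upstream by a 5S rRNA fragment with the rrnB T1 and T2 terminators, which block read-through from elsewhere on the plasmid, and is followed by the bidirectional tonB terminator that separates it from the oppositely oriented KanR gene. No promoter driving luxAB is annotated or stated in the record, although an unannotated gap lies between rrnB T2 and luxA.

The depositor notes that luxCDE, which generate the luciferase substrate, are not on this plasmid and must be supplied by the host strain or a second plasmid. The two annotated sequence records show the same features, differing only in their start coordinate. The construct comes from work on directed evolution of quadruplet-decoding tRNAs.
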