Addgene plasmid #134787: pED1a6
Purpose: Luciferase reporter for quadruplet codon TAGA
Depositing lab: Ahmed Badran. Depositing organization: Broad Institute. Publication: Multiplex suppression of four quadruplet codons via tRNA directed evolution. DeBenedictis EA, Carver GD, Chung CZ, Soll D, Badran AH. Nat Commun. 2021 Sep 29;12(1):5706. doi: 10.1038/s41467-021-25948-y. PubMed 34588441.
Backbone
  Vector backbone: KanR SC101
  Backbone size w/o insert (bp): 3330
  Total vector size (bp): 5455
  Modifications to backbone: RepA-E93R mutation; copy # ~270 copies/cell.
  Vector type: Bacterial Expression, Luciferase, Synthetic Biology
Growth in bacteria
  Bacterial resistance: Kanamycin, 50 μg/mL
  Growth temperature: 37°C
  Growth strain: DH5alpha
  Copy number: High Copy
Gene/Insert
  Gene/Insert name: luxAB-357-TAGA
  Insert size (bp): 2125
  Mutation: 357-TAGA
Terms and licenses: Academic/Nonprofit Terms; Industry Terms: Not Available to Industry
Depositor comments: Genes luxCDE are also required to generate the luciferase substrate. These can be provided by the host strain, or on another plasmid. For example, E coli S2060s (Addgene Bacterial strain #105064), encode luxCDE.
How to cite: pED1a6 was a gift from Ahmed Badran (Addgene plasmid # 134787 ; http://n2t.net/addgene:134787 ; RRID:Addgene_134787)
